Addgene plasmid #86102: pLacI241-Wasabi
Purpose: mWasabi reporter gene gated by temperature-sensitive LacI A241T
Depositing lab: Mikhail Shapiro. Depositing organization: California Institute of Technology. Publication: Tunable thermal bioswitches for in vivo control of microbial therapeutics. Piraner DI, Abedi MH, Moser BA, Lee-Gosselin A, Shapiro MG. Nat Chem Biol. 2017 Jan;13(1):75-80. doi: 10.1038/nchembio.2233. Epub 2016 Nov 14. PubMed 27842069.
Backbone
  Vector backbone: pETDuet-1
  Backbone manufacturer: Novagen
  Modifications to backbone: T7 Promoter #1 replaced with T7A1O4/O3 T7 Promoter #2 deleted
  Vector type: Bacterial Expression
Growth in bacteria
  Bacterial resistance: Ampicillin, 100 μg/mL
  Growth temperature: 37°C
  Growth strain: DH5alpha
  Copy number: High Copy
Gene/Insert 1
  Gene/Insert name: LacIts (alt name: Lac Repressor (Temperature Sensitive))
  Insert size (bp): 1083
  Mutation: A241T
  Promoter: pLacI
  Cloning method: Unknown
  Sequencing primers: 5′ ACTACTGGGCTGCTTCC; 3′ gttaagggcggttttttcc
Gene/Insert 2
  Gene/Insert name: mWasabi
  Insert size (bp): 756
  GenBank ID: EU024648.1
  Promoter: T7A1O4/O3
  Tag / fusion protein: 6xHis (N terminal on insert)
  Cloning method: Restriction Enzyme; 5′ cloning site BamHI (not destroyed); 3′ cloning site HindIII (destroyed during cloning)
  Sequencing primers: 5′ ATGCGTCCGGCGTAGA; 3′ CTAGTTATTGCTCAGCGGTG
Terms and licenses: Academic/Nonprofit Terms; Industry Terms: Not Available to Industry
How to cite: pLacI241-Wasabi was a gift from Mikhail Shapiro (Addgene plasmid # 86102 ; http://n2t.net/addgene:86102 ; RRID:Addgene_86102)
