[The description below was written by a language model from this plasmid's Addgene catalogue record and pLannotate feature annotations shown in this document.]
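Description:
pLacI241-Wasabi is a bacterial expression plasmid of about 5.9 kb, built on the Novagen pETDuet-1 backbone and designed as a heat-responsive reporter circuit for E. coli. It replicates from a ColE1/pBR322-type origin; the feature table also shows the bom and rop regions, although the catalogue lists the plasmid as high copy. It also carries an f1 phage origin. Selection is by ampicillin through the β-lactamase gene and its own promoter. Short tetracycline-resistance fragments and a predicted E. coli ORF in the annotation appear to be pBR322-derived backbone remnants rather than functional parts.

The payload consists of two units. The first is a 1083 bp lacI gene carrying the A241T substitution, expressed from its native lacI promoter, which produces a temperature-sensitive Lac repressor. The second is the green fluorescent protein mWasabi, with an N-terminal 6xHis tag according to the record. It is placed under the T7A1O4/O3 promoter that replaces the first T7 promoter of pETDuet-1, and the second T7 promoter has been deleted. Two lac operator sites are annotated just upstream of the reporter, consistent with this operator-bearing promoter, and the T7 terminator lies downstream. The S-tag and SET1 fragments after mWasabi are probably leftover vector sequence. At permissive temperatures the repressor should occupy the operators and keep mWasabi off. Heating is expected to inactivate the mutant repressor and release transcription, so fluorescence reports the thermal switching behaviour. The construct serves to characterise LacI A241T as a thermal bioswitch, in work aimed at temperature-based control of engineered microbes.
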