Features (pLannotate 1.2.2; 18 found; start..end, strand, type, name):
      1..708     +  CDS            mWasabi: mWasabi is a basic (constitutively fluorescent) green fluorescent protein published in 2008, derived from Clavularia sp.. It has high acid sensitivity.
    727..768     +  CDS            S-Tag (fragment): affinity and epitope tag derived from pancreatic ribonuclease A
    798..815     +  CDS            SET1 (fragment): solubility-enhancement tag derived from T7 phage gene 10B
    823..870     +  terminator     T7 terminator: transcription terminator for bacteriophage T7 RNA polymerase
    907..1362    +  rep_origin     f1 ori (sequence partly withheld): f1 bacteriophage origin of replication; arrow indicates direction of (+) strand synthesis
   1477..2337    -  CDS            AmpR: β-lactamase; bla; confers resistance to ampicillin, carbenicillin, and related antibiotics
   2338..2430    -  promoter       AmpR promoter: bla
   2511..3099    +  rep_origin     ori: high-copy-number ColE1/pMB1/pBR322/pUC origin of replication
   3285..3424    -  misc_feature   bom: basis of mobility region from pBR322
   3526..3717    -  CDS            rop: Rop protein, which maintains plasmids at low copy number; rop
   3734..4114    +  CDS            YPB1_ECOLX: Protein predicted: Swiss-Prot protein existence level 4. From Escherichia coli.
   4176..4240    -  CDS            TcR (fragment): tetracycline efflux protein; tet; confers resistance to tetracycline
   4255..4276    -  protein_bind   CAP binding site: CAP binding activates transcription in the presence of cAMP. E. coli catabolite activator protein
   4289..5371    -  CDS            lacI: lac repressor; lacI; The lac repressor binds to the lac operator to inhibit transcription in E. coli. This inhibition can be relieved by adding lactose or isopropyl-β-D-thiogalactopyranoside (IPTG).
   5372..5449    -  promoter       lacI promoter: lacI
   5457..5736    -  CDS            TcR (fragment): tetracycline efflux protein; tet; confers resistance to tetracycline
   5771..5787    +  protein_bind   lac operator: The lac repressor binds to the lac operator to inhibit transcription in E. coli. This inhibition can be relieved by adding lactose or isopropyl-β-D-thiogalactopyranoside (IPTG). lac repressor encoded by lacI
   5804..5820    +  protein_bind   lac operator: The lac repressor binds to the lac operator to inhibit transcription in E. coli. This inhibition can be relieved by adding lactose or isopropyl-β-D-thiogalactopyranoside (IPTG). lac repressor encoded by lacI
>Addgene plasmid #86102 | pLacI241-Wasabi | addgene full sequence | sequence record 173061 | Addgene NGS Result
ATGGTGAGCAAGGGCGAGGAGACCACAATGGGCGTAATCAAGCCCGACATGAAGATCAAGCTGAAGATGG
AGGGCAACGTGAATGGCCACGCCTTCGTGATCGAGGGCGAGGGCGAGGGCAAGCCCTACGACGGCACCAA
CACCATCAACCTGGAGGTGAAGGAGGGAGCCCCCCTGCCCTTCTCCTACGACATTCTGACCACCGCGTTC
AGTTACGGCAACAGGGCCTTCACCAAGTACCCCGACGACATCCCCAACTACTTCAAGCAGTCCTTCCCCG
AGGGCTACTCTTGGGAGCGCACCATGACCTTCGAGGACAAGGGCATCGTGAAGGTGAAGTCCGACATCTC
CATGGAGGAGGACTCCTTCATCTACGAGATACACCTCAAGGGCGAGAACTTCCCCCCCAACGGCCCCGTG
ATGCAGAAGGAGACCACCGGCTGGGACGCCTCCACCGAGAGGATGTACGTGCGCGACGGCGTGCTGAAGG
GCGACGTCAAGATGAAGCTGCTGCTGGAGGGCGGCGGCCACCACCGCGTTGACTTCAAGACCATCTACAG
GGCCAAGAAGGCGGTGAAGCTGCCCGACTATCACTTTGTGGACCACCGCATCGAGATCCTGAACCACGAC
AAGGACTACAACAAGGTGACCGTTTACGAGATCGCCGTGGCCCGCAACTCCACCGACGGCATGGACGAGC
TGTACAAGGGCTGACTCGAGTCTGGTAAAGAAACCGCTGCTGCGAAATTTGAACGCCAGCACATGGACTC
GTCTACTAGCGCAGCTTAATTAACCTAGGCTGCTGCCACCGCTGAGCAATAACTAGCATAACCCCTTGGG
GCCTCTAAACGGGTCTTGAGGGGTTTTTTGCTGAAAGGAGGAACTATATCCGGATTGGCGAATGGG
[124 nt withheld, positions 907-1030]
C
[91 nt withheld, positions 1032-1122]
A
[49 nt withheld, positions 1124-1172]
CCTTTGACGTTGGAGTCCACGTTCTTT
[37 nt withheld, positions 1200-1236]
ACCCTATCTCGGTCTATTCTTTTGATTTATAAGGGATTTTGCCGATTTCGGCCTATTGGTTAAAAAATGA
GCTGATTTAACAAAAATTTAACGCGAATTTTAACAAAATATTAACGTTTACAATTTCTGGCGGCACGATG
GCATGAGATTATCAAAAAGGATCTTCACCTAGATCCTTTTAAATTAAAAATGAAGTTTTAAATCAATCTA
AAGTATATATGAGTAAACTTGGTCTGACAGTTACCAATGCTTAATCAGTGAGGCACCTATCTCAGCGATC
TGTCTATTTCGTTCATCCATAGTTGCCTGACTCCCCGTCGTGTAGATAACTACGATACGGGAGGGCTTAC
CATCTGGCCCCAGTGCTGCAATGATACCGCGAGACCCACGCTCACCGGCTCCAGATTTATCAGCAATAAA
CCAGCCAGCCGGAAGGGCCGAGCGCAGAAGTGGTCCTGCAACTTTATCCGCCTCCATCCAGTCTATTAAT
TGTTGCCGGGAAGCTAGAGTAAGTAGTTCGCCAGTTAATAGTTTGCGCAACGTTGTTGCCATTGCTACAG
GCATCGTGGTGTCACGCTCGTCGTTTGGTATGGCTTCATTCAGCTCCGGTTCCCAACGATCAAGGCGAGT
TACATGATCCCCCATGTTGTGCAAAAAAGCGGTTAGCTCCTTCGGTCCTCCGATCGTTGTCAGAAGTAAG
TTGGCCGCAGTGTTATCACTCATGGTTATGGCAGCACTGCATAATTCTCTTACTGTCATGCCATCCGTAA
GATGCTTTTCTGTGACTGGTGAGTACTCAACCAAGTCATTCTGAGAATAGTGTATGCGGCGACCGAGTTG
CTCTTGCCCGGCGTCAATACGGGATAATACCGCGCCACATAGCAGAACTTTAAAAGTGCTCATCATTGGA
AAACGTTCTTCGGGGCGAAAACTCTCAAGGATCTTACCGCTGTTGAGATCCAGTTCGATGTAACCCACTC
GTGCACCCAACTGATCTTCAGCATCTTTTACTTTCACCAGCGTTTCTGGGTGAGCAAAAACAGGAAGGCA
AAATGCCGCAAAAAAGGGAATAAGGGCGACACGGAAATGTTGAATACTCATACTCTTCCTTTTTCAATCA
TGATTGAAGCATTTATCAGGGTTATTGTCTCATGAGCGGATACATATTTGAATGTATTTAGAAAAATAAA
CAAATAGGTCATGACCAAAATCCCTTAACGTGAGTTTTCGTTCCACTGAGCGTCAGACCCCGTAGAAAAG
ATCAAAGGATCTTCTTGAGATCCTTTTTTTCTGCGCGTAATCTGCTGCTTGCAAACAAAAAAACCACCGC
TACCAGCGGTGGTTTGTTTGCCGGATCAAGAGCTACCAACTCTTTTTCCGAAGGTAACTGGCTTCAGCAG
AGCGCAGATACCAAATACTGTCCTTCTAGTGTAGCCGTAGTTAGGCCACCACTTCAAGAACTCTGTAGCA
CCGCCTACATACCTCGCTCTGCTAATCCTGTTACCAGTGGCTGCTGCCAGTGGCGATAAGTCGTGTCTTA
CCGGGTTGGACTCAAGACGATAGTTACCGGATAAGGCGCAGCGGTCGGGCTGAACGGGGGGTTCGTGCAC
ACAGCCCAGCTTGGAGCGAACGACCTACACCGAACTGAGATACCTACAGCGTGAGCTATGAGAAAGCGCC
ACGCTTCCCGAAGGGAGAAAGGCGGACAGGTATCCGGTAAGCGGCAGGGTCGGAACAGGAGAGCGCACGA
GGGAGCTTCCAGGGGGAAACGCCTGGTATCTTTATAGTCCTGTCGGGTTTCGCCACCTCTGACTTGAGCG
TCGATTTTTGTGATGCTCGTCAGGGGGGCGGAGCCTATGGAAAAACGCCAGCAACGCGGCCTTTTTACGG
TTCCTGGCCTTTTGCTGGCCTTTTGCTCACATGTTCTTTCCTGCGTTATCCCCTGATTCTGTGGATAACC
GTATTACCGCCTTTGAGTGAGCTGATACCGCTCGCCGCAGCCGAACGACCGAGCGCAGCGAGTCAGTGAG
CGAGGAAGCGGAAGAGCGCCTGATGCGGTATTTTCTCCTTACGCATCTGTGCGGTATTTCACACCGCAAT
GGTGCACTCTCAGTACAATCTGCTCTGATGCCGCATAGTTAAGCCAGTATACACTCCGCTATCGCTACGT
GACTGGGTCATGGCTGCGCCCCGACACCCGCCAACACCCGCTGACGCGCCCTGACGGGCTTGTCTGCTCC
CGGCATCCGCTTACAGACAAGCTGTGACCGTCTCCGGGAGCTGCATGTGTCAGAGGTTTTCACCGTCATC
ACCGAAACGCGCGAGGCAGCTGCGGTAAAGCTCATCAGCGTGGTCGTGAAGCGATTCACAGATGTCTGCC
TGTTCATCCGCGTCCAGCTCGTTGAGTTTCTCCAGAAGCGTTAATGTCTGGCTTCTGATAAAGCGGGCCA
TGTTAAGGGCGGTTTTTTCCTGTTTGGTCACTGATGCCTCCGTGTAAGGGGGATTTCTGTTCATGGGGGT
AATGATACCGATGAAACGAGAGAGGATGCTCACGATACGGGTTACTGATGATGAACATGCCCGGTTACTG
GAACGTTGTGAGGGTAAACAACTGGCGGTATGGATGCGGCGGGACCAGAGAAAAATCACTCAGGGTCAAT
GCCAGCGCTTCGTTAATACAGATGTAGGTGTTCCACAGGGTAGCCAGCAGCATCCTGCGATGCAGATCCG
GAACATAATGGTGCAGGGCGCTGACTTCCGCGTTTCCAGACTTTACGAAACACGGAAACCGAAGACCATT
CATGTTGTTGCTCAGGTCGCAGACGTTTTGCAGCAGCAGTCGCTTCACGTTCGCTCGCGTATCGGTGATT
CATTCTGCTAACCAGTAAGGCAACCCCGCCAGCCTAGCCGGGTCCTCAACGACAGGAGCACGATCATGCT
AGTCATGCCCCGCGCCCACCGGAAGGAGCTGACTGGGTTGAAGGCTCTCAAGGGCATCGGTCGAGATCCC
GGTGCCTAATGAGTGAGCTAACTTACATTAATTGCGTTGCGCTCACTGCCCGCTTTCCAGTCGGGAAACC
TGTCGTGCCAGCTGCATTAATGAATCGGCCAACGCGCGGGGAGAGGCGGTTTGCGTATTGGGCGCCAGGG
TGGTTTTTCTTTTCACCAGTGAGACGGGCAACAGCTGATTGCCCTTCACCGCCTGGCCCTGAGAGAGTTG
CAGCAAGCGGTCCACGCTGGTTTGCCCCAGCAGGCGAAAATCCTGTTTGATGGTGGTTAACGGCGGGATA
TAACATGAGCTGTCTTCGGTATCGTCGTATCCCACTACCGAGATGTCCGCACCAACGCGCAGCCCGGACT
CGGTAATGGCGCGCATTGCGCCCAGCGCCATCTGATCGTTGGCAACCAGCATGGTAGTGGGAACGATGCC
CTCATTCAGCATTTGCATGGTTTGTTGAAAACCGGACATGGCACTCCAGTCGCCTTCCCGTTCCGCTATC
GGCTGAATTTGATTGCGAGTGAGATATTTATGCCAACCAGCCAGACGCAGACGCGCCGAGACAGAACTTA
ATGGGCCCGCTAACAGCGCGATTTGCTGGTGACCCAATGCGACCAGATGCTCCACGCCCAGTCGCGTACC
GTCTTCATGGGAGAAAATAATACTGTTGATGGGTGTCTGGTCAGAGACATCAAGAAATAACGCCGGAACA
TTAGTGCAGGCAGCTTCCACAGCAATGGCATCCTGGTCATCCAGCGGATAGTTAATGATCAGCCCACTGA
CGCGTTGCGCGAGAAGATTGTGCACCGCCGCTTTACAGGCTTCGACGCCGCTTCGTTCTACCATCGACAC
CACCACGCTGGCACCCAGTTGATCGGCGCGAGATTTAATCGCCGCGACAATTTGCGACGGCGCGTGCAGG
GCCAGACTGGAGGTGGCAACGCCAATCAGCAACGACTGTTTGCCCGCCAGTTGTTGTGCCACGCGGTTGG
GAATGTAATTCAGCTCCGCCATCGCCGCTTCCACTTTTTCCCGCGTTTTCGCAGAAACGTGGCTGGCCTG
GTTCACCACGCGGGAAACGGTCTGATAAGAGACACCGGCATACTCTGCGACATCGTATAACGTTACTGGT
TTCACATTCACCACCCTGAATTGACTCTCTTCCGGGCGCTATCATGCCATACCGCGAAAGGTTTTGCGCC
ATTCGATGGTGTCCGGGATCTCGACGCTCTCCCTTATGCGACTCCTGCATTAGGAAGCAGCCCAGTAGTA
GGTTGAGGCCGTTGAGCACCGCCGCCGCAAGGAATGGTGCATGCAAGGAGATGGCGCCCAACAGTCCCCC
GGCCACGGGGCCTGCCACCATACCCACGCCGAAACAAGCGCTCATGAGCCCGAAGTGGCGAGCCCGATCT
TCCCCATCGGTGATGTCGGCGATATAGGCGCCAGCAACCGCACCTGTGGCGCCGGTGATGCCGGCCACGA
TGCGTCCGGCGTAGAGGATCGAGCTCGAGAAAATTTATCAAAAAGAGTGTTGACTTGTGAGCGGATAACA
ATGATACTTAGATTCAATTGTGAGCGGATAACAATTTCACACAGAATTCATTAAAGAGGAGAAATTAACC
ATGGGCAGCAGCCATCACCATCATCACCACAGCCAGGATCCA
